>Addgene plasmid #191679 | pJH4329 | addgene full sequence | sequence record 375293 | Addgene NGS Result
CAAACCGCCTCTCCCCGCGCGTTGGCCGATTCATTAATGCAGCTGGCACGACAGGTTTCCCGACTGGAAA
GCGGGCAGTGAGCGCAACGCAATTAATGTGAGTTAGCTCACTCATTAGGCACCCCAGGCTTTACACTTTA
TGCTTCCGGCTCGTATGTTGTGTGGAATTGTGAGCGGATAACAATTTCACACAGGAAACAGCTATGACCA
TGATTACGCCAAGCTGTAAGTTTAAACATGATCTTACTAACTAACTATTCTCATTTAAATTTTCAGAGCT
TAAAAATGGCTGAAATCACTCACAACGATGGATACGCTAACAACTTGGAAATGAAATAAGCTTGCATGCC
TGCAGGTCGACGCTTGCATGCCTGCAGCGTTTCCGATACCCCCTTATATCAGCACACATTCAGTCATCAT
ACCACAAAATGTTGTGATAGTGATAGGCAAAACTACCGTATTTCCTCTATTAATCTTGCATGCAAGACTA
ATTTTCGATTAACCCGTAGGGGTGCAAGACTAATAGAGACTGCAAGACTATTAGAGGCTGAAATACTAAT
TTTCGTATGCTCAATAATTTTGGAAATTGGCCTATTTTTTGTAGAAACTTGATACCGTTTAAACAAGGAA
AAATACACACTTTTTAATATTTCATCAATAATTTGAACGATTTTGTGATTTTAAGTTCAATTTGCCCAAA
AAAAGACAATTTTTCTGACGTTACCGCAAAGTAATGCTGGTCAGGCAAAAAGAGCGGTGCAAAAATATAA
GAGACTGCAATACTAATAGAGGAAATACGGTAATTGAATTTTAGTGAAACTTGCGACAGTTTTCCTCATT
TTTTTGTTATTCCGGCATACGAGTGTGGCATACGAGTGAGGTCATCTTTTGTTTCTTCCGTTTCTTCATC
GCTTTTGAAAAAAAATGTTGAAGAAAACTTCGTAGCCGATAGCCGGATAATGTTTGGCACGGCGTTCCAA
CATATATCATTGGAAATTTTTTAAGATTTTTGCGAAAAATCACATTCTTCACGATGAGAACACGTTATTG
AAGGAATATAAATCAAGAATAACATATAGTTATATTTCTCTATTACTTTAACGTTAAATATGAGCAAATT
TGAGCATTTTGATTGCGATGAAAAGCAGAATCGAGTCAACTGAAATCCGTTCAAAAACCTAAGCTCGGTT
CGCCCGAAAGTCGATTTTTCCAATAGCCGAACAGCACTGCTTCTTTATTTTCCAGGTATTTTTGGGGTGT
AAGAATTATATCTTCTTTGTTTGGGTATTTACGTTTCCGAATTCCCTTTCTTGATCTGTCGCTATTTTTC
AGAAACCAGAACAGTTTATCCTTTTTCATGAGAACCTGAATAGCTCAAAAACCCGTTTAATTTCTTTTCA
TCATCTCATTTGAAACTTTCCTAGTCTTCTTAATGATTTCCAGGCTCCTCCTACATTTGTATCTCAAGAT
GCATACACTTTATTTCCGCTCCAATTCGAATCATCTACTTCTCTTTTTTCTTCAACTTTCTACTTTTTTC
CATTCTTTTCTTTCAAATGTTCGACGTCTTCAAGTGACTGCTCTTCATTCTCCTCATTTTTCTCGAATTT
CATTCTTGTCTCTTTTTTGCTCAAAAATGGAAAATGAAAGTGACGTGAGATTTGGACGGCGGGACACGGG
GGCAGTAGAAGCAGCAAAAAGGAGAGAAAGAGGACACAAATAAGAAGAACGAATTCAAAAATAAGCGGAG
AGGAGCTATTTCCGTCAATTCTACCTCCCCAATCTTCATCAATTCGGCTCAATTGAATGACGTCACAGGG
AGATAAACCGTTTGGATGAGCGCCGTCCATCACTGACGCCATCCCGTTTGGGACAAGAAAAGAGAAAAAA
GAGCACAAAGTTTTTGGTGACGGATCTTGTCAATCATATGAAAGTTGTTCTGATTGATTGTCAGTTTTTT
TCCTACTTTTTTGGATTCTATCCACTTCTGAACTTTTGACAAGTTTCAAACTTTCTGAATCATTTTCTAT
GCATTTTCCTGGAATTCTTTTTATGTAAAATATGAAATAGAATGTTTTTGAATTCAAGTTCTGCTTTTTT
CTTCTTTTCTGTTCTGTTCGGGCTTGGGTATGCTTTTTTTAAAAATTATTTTGCACATCGACCAATAAGT
GCGCAACTTATAAAATTAATTTATTTTTGTTAATTTTTGAAATACTTGTATTGCTTTAAGTGATCTGACC
TCGCCCTGAGCTTTCCACGTAGTTATCAAATACAAATCCTCCAAGGGTAACGTACCTATATTACTGATCT
TTATAATAACTTTATCACCTGTCCAGTTCCAGAGGAATTCTGTTAAGCTTATAGGCACAGAAGGAGTCAT
TTCTGCTGGTTTTTAATGATCCAAATCTTTATTTCAAGTAAAAAACTGAACACTTGCGAATAAAACTATC
AGATTAACCATTCACCAAAAATGTGTTTGAATCTAAAACTTTCTCAGTATTCCAAATATAGAAATAAATA
ACCACGACATTGCTAAAATCTGTCTGAATTGTGTACTCCTTACCGTGAAGTAATAATGGATATAATGAAT
CGTTTGAAATGAATGATCAGCACATTTTTGGTGAAAGATCACAAATAAGGAATAAGCGTCGGAAAATAAA
ACGATTATTTCGGATCAAAAATTTGTTGAAGATCATATACACTCGAGACCAAGATTATTCTAGACAATTT
TCAAATTGGCTTCTTTGTTTGCAAATCTTCATAATAATCTGTGAAGTTTGGAAATTTGAATTTTTAATCT
TTTTTCATAGATTATAGTTTTTATTTCTTTGCAAAACTATATTAAAAACCGATGCATTGTTTTAGGGAAA
TTAATGAGCCTTTTGTTCAACACTAAAAACAATAAAATTAAAATTTTGGCTTCATCATTTGACCTTTTTT
AAGTTCGAAAACTTTTCTCGTATTTCTGAACCGCCAATTTTTTCACACATCTCTAGACTTTTGGTGCCCG
TTCCAGAAAGTTAAGTAATTGCTATTCTAAGAAAGTTCTCAACATTGTTTTTTAGTTCTGATTGAATTCT
GATGTTCCAGGAATATATTTTAAATTTAATATTCTTTGCACTATTTCTATACTAACTAAATAATAAATAG
TCTAAGTATGTTCAATGAGAACAAAAAAGCTCTATCTATATTTTTCTATCCTATTTCATTTATATCCTTT
TCATTTTGAACTCACCAGCTTCTCTTCTTCTTCTTGTCCATATACTTCTTAAAAGTCTCGAACTTCTCTC
TCTCACTCTCCATCAATTTCTTTATGGCTACCGCTTGCGCTCTGCCGCTTCCGAAGAAAGAAGGCGTTGG
CAGAGCTCTCAATTCTATTTTTTCTCGCCGTAGGCTATCGATTTCTCAGCTTCTCTTCTCTCTTCCTCAC
TCCACCACCACCACTTCGGGCTTCTTCTTTTCTTCATTTTCGTCTTCTTCTTCATCCTCTTCTTTTTTTT
TCAGTTCCCCCTCACTCCTCCCCTTATATGCGCGTGCGAGAGGGGTGCAAAAGCAGCGCGCATCCGAGAA
TTGAAACGAGAAAACGGAGACGCAGCAGCAGTTCGTCCTCAGAAAAATAGCCAGTAAAAAGAGAAAAAGA
TAGAGAGAGACCTATCGCATTTTATTTTCAAATTGCAATTCCTGCAATTCATGTGTGCGTGTGCCCATTT
TCAATTCTTCCCGTTATTTTTCAGACCATTACCAACGTTCTTTCTAGATCTTGAGACAATCTTCCTTCTG
CTCAATCGTTCGTCGTGAAGACGGCATCGACGACGACGACGATCAGCAGTAAAGGATCGATCCCCGGGAT
TGGCCAAAGGACCCAAAGGTATGTTTCGAATGATACTAACATAACATAGAACATTTTCAGGAGGACCCTT
GGCTAGCATGGCCTCCCAGGTCGTGTACGGCGAGTGGGCCAGCACCCACACAGAGTGCTACAACATGAGC
AGGATCGACAGCACCTTCGTGAGCCTGCTGCAGCTGGTGTGGGCCGTGGTGAGCGGATGCCAGACCATCT
TCATGATCAGCAGGGCCCCCAAGGTGCCCTGGGAGAGCGTGTACCTGCCCTTCGTGGAGTCCATCACATA
CGCCCTGGCCAGCACCGGCAATGGCACACTGCAGATGAGGGACGGCAGGTTCTTTCCCTGGTCCAGGATG
GCCAGCTGGCTGTGCACATGCCCCATTATGCTGGGCCAGATCTCCAACATGGCTCTGGTGAAGTACAAGA
GCATCCCTCTGAACCCCATCGCCCAGGCCGCCAGCATTATCAGGGTGGTGATGGGCATTACCGCTACCAT
CTCCCCCGCCGAGTACATGAAGTGGCTGTTCTTCTTCTTCGGCGCTACCTGCCTGGTCTTCGAATACAGC
GTGGTGTTCACCATCTTCCAGGTGGGACTGTACGGCTTCGAGTCCGTGGGCACCCCTCTGGCCCAGAAGG
TGGTGGTGAGGATCAAGATGCTGAGGCTGATCTTCTTCATCGCCTGGACCATGTTCCCCATCGTGTGGCT
GATTTCCCCCACCGGCGTGTGCGTGATCCACGAGAACGTGAGCGCCATCCTGTATCTGCTCGCCGACGGC
CTGTGCAAGAACACCTACGGCGTGATCCTGTGGTCCACCGCCTGGGGAGTGCTCGAGGGAAAGTGGGACC
CGGCTTGCCTCCCTGGCCAGGAGAAGCCTGAGGCCGACGACCCCTTCGGACTGAACCACGAGAAGAATGC
CCCCCCCAACGACGAGGTCAACATCAGAATGTTCGGCAGGGCGGCCGCCGCGGTACCGGGAGGAGGAACC
ATGGTCTCAAAGGGTGAAGAAGATAACATGGCAATTATTAAAGAGTTTATGCGTTTCAAGGTGCATATGG
AGGGATCTGTCAATGGGCATGAGTTTGAAATTGAAGGTGAAGGAGAAGGCCGACCATATGAGGGAACACA
AACCGCAAAACTAAAGGTAAGTTTAAACATATATATACTAACTAACCCTGATTATTTAAATTTTCAGGTA
ACTAAAGGCGGACCATTACCATTCGCCTGGGACATCCTCTCTCCACAGTTCATGTATGGAAGTAAAGCTT
ATGTTAAACATCCGGCAGATATACCAGATTATTTGAAACTTTCATTCCCGGAGGGTTTTAAGTGGGAACG
CGTAATGAATTTTGAAGACGGAGGAGTTGTTACAGTGACGCAAGACTCAAGGTAAGTTTAAACAGTTCGG
TACTAACTAACCATACATATTTAAATTTTCAGCCTCCAAGATGGAGAATTTATTTATAAAGTCAAACTTC
GAGGAACGAATTTCCCCTCGGATGGATCTGTTATGCAGAAGAAGACTATGGGATGGGAAGCTTCAAGTGA
AAGAATGTACCCTGAAGACGGTGCTCTTAAGGGAGAGATTAAACAACGTCTTAAATTGAAAGATGGAGGA
CATTACGATGCTGAGGTAAGTTTAAACATGATTTTACTAACTAACTAATCTGATTTAAATTTTCAGGTGA
AGACAACTTACAAAGCCAAAAAACCAGTTCAGCTGCCAGGAGCGTACAATGTTAATATTAAACTGGATAT
CACCTCCCACAACGAGGATTACACTATCGTTGAGCAATATGAAAGAGCTGAAGGGCGGCACTCGACAGGT
GGCATGGATGAATTGTATAAGTTCTGCTACGAGAACGAGGTCTAAGAATTCCAACTGAGCGCCGGTCGCT
ACCATTACCAACTTGTCTGGTGTCAAAAATAATAGGGGCCGCTGTCATCAGAGTAAGTTTAAACTGAGTT
CTACTAACTAACGAGTAATATTTAAATTTTCAGCATCTCGCGCCCGTGCCTCTGACTTCTAAGTCCAATT
ACTCTTCAACATCCCTACATGCTCTTTCTCCCTGTGCTCCCACCCCCTATTTTTGTTATTATCAAAAAAC
TTCTCTTAATTTCTTTGTTTTTTAGCTTCTTTTAAGTCACCTCTAACAATGAAATTGTGTAGATTCAAAA
ATAGAATTAATTCGTAATAAAAAGTCGAAAAAAATTGTGCTCCCTCCCCCCATTAATAATAATTCTATCC
CAAAATCTACACAATGTTCTGTGTACACTTCTTATGTTTTTTACTTCTGATAAATTTTTTTGAAACATCA
TAGAAAAAACCGCACACAAAATACCTTATCATATGTTACGTTTCAGTTTATGACCGCAATTTTTATTTCT
TCGCACGTCTGGGCCTCTCATGACGTCAAATCATGCTCATCGTGAAAAAGTTTTGGAGTATTTTTGGAAT
TTTTCAATCAAGTGAAAGTTTATGAAATTAATTTTCCTGCTTTTGCTTTTTGGGGTTTCCCCTATTGTTT
GTCAAGATTTCGAGGACGGCGTTTTTCTTGCTAAAATCACAAGTATTGATGAGCACGATGCAAGAAAGAT
CGGAAGAAGGTTTGGGTTTGAGGCTCAGTGGAAGGTGAGTAGAAGTTGATAATTTGAAAGTGGAGTAGTG
TCTATGGGGTTTTTGCCTTAAATGACAGAATACATTCCCAATATACCAAACATAACTGTTTCCTACTAGT
CGGCCGTACGGGCCCTTTCGTCTCGCGCGTTTCGGTGATGACGGTGAAAACCTCTGACACATGCAGCTCC
CGGAGACGGTCACAGCTTGTCTGTAAGCGGATGCCGGGAGCAGACAAGCCCGTCAGGGCGCGTCAGCGGG
TGTTGGCGGGTGTCGGGGCTGGCTTAACTATGCGGCATCAGAGCAGATTGTACTGAGAGTGCACCATATG
CGGTGTGAAATACCGCACAGATGCGTAAGGAGAAAATACCGCATCAGGCGGCCTTAAGGGCCTCGTGATA
CGCCTATTTTTATAGGTTAATGTCATGATAATAATGGTTTCTTAGACGTCAGGTGGCACTTTTCGGGGAA
ATGTGCGCGGAACCCCTATTTGTTTATTTTTCTAAATACATTCAAATATGTATCCGCTCATGAGACAATA
ACCCTGATAAATGCTTCAATAATATTGAAAAAGGAAGAGTATGAGTATTCAACATTTCCGTGTCGCCCTT
ATTCCCTTTTTTGCGGCATTTTGCCTTCCTGTTTTTGCTCACCCAGAAACGCTGGTGAAAGTAAAAGATG
CTGAAGATCAGTTGGGTGCACGAGTGGGTTACATCGAACTGGATCTCAACAGCGGTAAGATCCTTGAGAG
TTTTCGCCCCGAAGAACGTTTTCCAATGATGAGCACTTTTAAAGTTCTGCTATGTGGCGCGGTATTATCC
CGTATTGACGCCGGGCAAGAGCAACTCGGTCGCCGCATACACTATTCTCAGAATGACTTGGTTGAGTACT
CACCAGTCACAGAAAAGCATCTTACGGATGGCATGACAGTAAGAGAATTATGCAGTGCTGCCATAACCAT
GAGTGATAACACTGCGGCCAACTTACTTCTGACAACGATCGGAGGACCGAAGGAGCTAACCGCTTTTTTG
CACAACATGGGGGATCATGTAACTCGCCTTGATCGTTGGGAACCGGAGCTGAATGAAGCCATACCAAACG
ACGAGCGTGACACCACGATGCCTGTAGCAATGGCAACAACGTTGCGCAAACTATTAACTGGCGAACTACT
TACTCTAGCTTCCCGGCAACAATTAATAGACTGGATGGAGGCGGATAAAGTTGCAGGACCACTTCTGCGC
TCGGCCCTTCCGGCTGGCTGGTTTATTGCTGATAAATCTGGAGCCGGTGAGCGTGGGTCTCGCGGTATCA
TTGCAGCACTGGGGCCAGATGGTAAGCCCTCCCGTATCGTAGTTATCTACACGACGGGGAGTCAGGCAAC
TATGGATGAACGAAATAGACAGATCGCTGAGATAGGTGCCTCACTGATTAAGCATTGGTAACTGTCAGAC
CAAGTTTACTCATATATACTTTAGATTGATTTAAAACTTCATTTTTAATTTAAAAGGATCTAGGTGAAGA
TCCTTTTTGATAATCTCATGACCAAAATCCCTTAACGTGAGTTTTCGTTCCACTGAGCGTCAGACCCCGT
AGAAAAGATCAAAGGATCTTCTTGAGATCCTTTTTTTCTGCGCGTAATCTGCTGCTTGCAAACAAAAAAA
CCACCGCTACCAGCGGTGGTTTGTTTGCCGGATCAAGAGCTACCAACTCTTTTTCCGAAGGTAACTGGCT
TCAGCAGAGCGCAGATACCAAATACTGTTCTTCTAGTGTAGCCGTAGTTAGGCCACCACTTCAAGAACTC
TGTAGCACCGCCTACATACCTCGCTCTGCTAATCCTGTTACCAGTGGCTGCTGCCAGTGGCGATAAGTCG
TGTCTTACCGGGTTGGACTCAAGACGATAGTTACCGGATAAGGCGCAGCGGTCGGGCTGAACGGGGGGTT
CGTGCACACAGCCCAGCTTGGAGCGAACGACCTACACCGAACTGAGATACCTACAGCGTGAGCTATGAGA
AAGCGCCACGCTTCCCGAAGGGAGAAAGGCGGACAGGTATCCGGTAAGCGGCAGGGTCGGAACAGGAGAG
CGCACGAGGGAGCTTCCAGGGGGAAACGCCTGGTATCTTTATAGTCCTGTCGGGTTTCGCCACCTCTGAC
TTGAGCGTCGATTTTTGTGATGCTCGTCAGGGGGGCGGAGCCTATGGAAAAACGCCAGCAACGCGGCCTT
TTTACGGTTCCTGGCCTTTTGCTGGCCTTTTGCTCACATGTTCTTTCCTGCGTTATCCCCTGATTCTGTG
GATAACCGTATTACCGCCTTTGAGTGAGCTGATACCGCTCGCCGCAGCCGAACGACCGAGCGCAGCGAGT
CAGTGAGCGAGGAAGCGGAAGAGCGCCCAATACG
Features (pLannotate 1.2.2; 12 found; start..end, strand, type, name):
     94..115     +  protein_bind   CAP binding site: CAP binding activates transcription in the presence of cAMP. E. coli catabolite activator protein
    130..160     +  promoter       lac promoter: promoter for the E. coli lac operon
    168..184     +  protein_bind   lac operator: The lac repressor binds to the lac operator to inhibit transcription in E. coli. This inhibition can be relieved by adding lactose or isopropyl-β-D-thiogalactopyranoside (IPTG). lac repressor encoded by lacI
    338..361     -  misc_feature   MCS (fragment): pUC18/19 multiple cloning site
   4831..5691    +  CDS            mCherry: mCherry is a basic (constitutively fluorescent) red fluorescent protein published in 2004, derived from Discosoma sp.. It is reported to be a very rapidly-maturing monomer with low acid sensitivity.
   6322..6474    +  CDS            aex-5 (fragment): AEX5_CAEEL - Also known as kpc-3 From Caenorhabditis elegans.
   6602..6637    +  CDS            rop (fragment): Rop protein, which maintains plasmids at low copy number; rop
   6739..6838    +  misc_feature   bom (fragment): basis of mobility region from pBR322
   6936..7040    +  promoter       AmpR promoter: bla
   7041..7901    +  CDS            AmpR: β-lactamase; bla; confers resistance to ampicillin, carbenicillin, and related antibiotics
   8072..8660    +  rep_origin     ori: high-copy-number ColE1/pMB1/pBR322/pUC origin of replication
   8843..81      +  CDS            lacI (fragment) (across the origin): lac repressor; lacI; The lac repressor binds to the lac operator to inhibit transcription in E. coli. This inhibition can be relieved by adding lactose or isopropyl-β-D-thiogalactopyranoside (IPTG).
