[The description below was written by a language model from this plasmid's Addgene catalogue record and pLannotate feature annotations shown in this document.]
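Description:
pJH4329 is a C. elegans expression plasmid built on a pBluescript-type (pBSK) backbone, about 8.9 kb in total. It is maintained in E. coli as a high-copy plasmid through a ColE1/pUC-type origin and selected with ampicillin via the bla gene under its own promoter. The feature table also picks up ordinary cloning-vector remnants: a lac promoter/operator with CAP binding site, fragments of lacI, rop and the pBR322 bom region, and a piece of a pUC multiple cloning site. None of these has a role in the worm.

The payload is GtACR2, a light-gated anion-conducting channelrhodopsin used for optogenetic silencing. This 882 bp insert was cloned between NheI and NotI sites, both retained, and is fused at its C terminus to wCherry, a worm-adapted mCherry red fluorescent protein. Expression is driven by the rgef-1 promoter, which is pan-neuronal in C. elegans, and the transcript ends in the unc-54 3' UTR, a standard permissive worm terminator. The catalogue lists the insert species as C. elegans, which probably refers to the expression host, since GtACR2 is an algal channelrhodopsin.

The automated annotation recognises only the mCherry coding sequence in this cassette. The promoter, GtACR2 and the 3' UTR are unannotated, presumably lying in the long unlabelled stretch upstream of mCherry and the region just after it. A short aex-5 fragment match downstream of mCherry may simply reflect genomic sequence carried along with the unc-54 3' UTR, though the record does not say so.

The plasmid is intended for making transgenic worms in which all neurons can be inhibited with light, with red fluorescence reporting expression and localisation. The associated study concerns the juvenile motor circuit.
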