Addgene plasmid #191679: pJH4329
Purpose: Prgef-1-GtACR2::wCherry unc-54 3' UTR C.elegans Pan-neural expression of GtACR2 RFP
Depositing lab: Mei Zhen. Publication: Extrasynaptic signaling enables an asymmetric juvenile motor circuit to produce symmetric undulation. Lu Y, Ahamed T, Mulcahy B, Meng J, Witvliet D, Guan SA, Holmyard D, Hung W, Wen Q, Chisholm AD, Samuel ADT, Zhen M. Curr Biol. 2022 Nov 7;32(21):4631-4644.e5. doi: 10.1016/j.cub.2022.09.002. Epub 2022 Sep 30. PubMed 36182701.
Backbone
  Vector backbone: pBSK
  Backbone manufacturer: stratagene
  Backbone size w/o insert (bp): 7979
  Total vector size (bp): 8861
  Vector type: Worm Expression
Growth in bacteria
  Bacterial resistance: Ampicillin, 100 μg/mL
  Growth temperature: 37°C
  Growth strain: DH5alpha
  Copy number: High Copy
Gene/Insert
  Gene/Insert name: GtACR2
  Species: C. elegans (nematode)
  Insert size (bp): 882
  Promoter: Pregf-1
  Tag / fusion protein: wCherry (C terminal on insert)
  Cloning method: Restriction Enzyme; 5′ cloning site NheI (not destroyed); 3′ cloning site NotI (not destroyed)
  Sequencing primers: 5′ GCTAGCATGGCCTCCCAGGTCGTGTA; 3′ CCgcGGCGGCCGCCCTGCCGAA
Terms and licenses: Academic/Nonprofit Terms; Industry Terms: Not Available to Industry
Depositor comments: Please visit for https://www.biorxiv.org/content/10.1101/2021.09.21.461278v4 bioRxiv preprint.
How to cite: pJH4329 was a gift from Mei Zhen (Addgene plasmid # 191679 ; http://n2t.net/addgene:191679 ; RRID:Addgene_191679)
